Addgene plasmid #15512: M72-IRES-tauRFP2-ACNF TV
Depositing lab: Peter Mombaerts. Depositing organization: Rockefeller University. Publication: Axon guidance of mouse olfactory sensory neurons by odorant receptors and the beta2 adrenergic receptor. Feinstein P, Bozza T, Rodriguez I, Vassalli A, Mombaerts P. Cell. 2004 Jun 11. 117(6):833-46. 10.1016/j.cell.2004.05.013 PubMed 15186782.
Backbone
  Vector backbone: pBS (?)
  Backbone size w/o insert (bp): 3000
  Vector type: Mouse Targeting
  Selectable markers: Neomycin (select with G418)
Growth in bacteria
  Bacterial resistance: Ampicillin, 100 μg/mL
  Growth temperature: 37°C
  Growth strain: DH5alpha
  Copy number: Low Copy
Gene/Insert
  Gene/Insert name: M72-IRES-tauRFP2-ACNF TV (alt names: olfactory receptor M72; odorant receptor M72; Olfr160)
  Species: M. musculus (mouse)
  Insert size (bp): 14846
  Mutation: Targeting vector to insert IRES-tauRFP2-ACNF immediately 3' of the coding region of the olfactory receptor gene M72/Olfr160. The coding region of M72/Olfr160 is not affected.
  GenBank ID: BC130240
  Entrez Gene: Olfr160 (a.k.a. M72, MOR171-3, Olfr7b)
  Cloning method: Restriction Enzyme; 5′ cloning site ? (unknown if destroyed); 3′ cloning site ? (unknown if destroyed)
  Sequencing primers: 5′ n/a
Terms and licenses: Academic/Nonprofit Terms; Industry Terms: Not Available to Industry
Depositor comments: The mouse strain that was derived from this plasmid is available from The Jackson Laboratory: http://jaxmice.jax.org/strain/006687.html
How to cite: M72-IRES-tauRFP2-ACNF TV was a gift from Peter Mombaerts (Addgene plasmid # 15512 ; http://n2t.net/addgene:15512 ; RRID:Addgene_15512)
