[The description below was written by a language model from this plasmid's Addgene catalogue record.]
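Description:
M72-IRES-tauRFP2-ACNF TV is a mouse gene-targeting vector designed for homologous recombination at the locus of the odorant receptor gene M72 (Olfr160) in mouse cells. The backbone is recorded only tentatively as pBS (pBluescript-type, about 3 kb), carrying an insert of roughly 14.8 kb of mouse-derived and engineered sequence. It is propagated in E. coli under ampicillin selection and is listed as low copy. Selection in mammalian cells uses a neomycin resistance marker (G418). The cloning sites are not recorded, and no feature table is available, so the exact extent of the homology arms and the arrangement of elements cannot be stated.

The vector places an IRES-tauRFP2-ACNF cassette immediately 3' of the M72 coding region, leaving the receptor coding sequence itself intact. After targeting, the endogenous M72 promoter drives a bicistronic transcript: the receptor is translated normally, and the internal ribosome entry site allows independent translation of tauRFP2, a red fluorescent protein fused to the microtubule-associated protein tau, a fusion generally used to carry a marker into axons. ACNF is the portion of the cassette that carries the neomycin selection marker; the name generally denotes a self-excising neo cassette, although the record does not spell out its components.

The intended use is generation of a knock-in mouse in which olfactory sensory neurons choosing M72 are labelled red along their axons, allowing visualisation of their projections to olfactory bulb glomeruli in studies of receptor-dependent axon guidance. The record notes that a mouse strain derived from this plasmid is available from a public repository.
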