>Addgene plasmid #15512 | M72-IRES-tauRFP2-ACNF TV | addgene partial sequence | sequence record 21986 | 15512 with M13R
ACAAAAGCTGGAGCTCCACCGCGGTGGCGGCCTATGCATTGTTCTTGCTTCAGGGGCATGGAACAGTAGT
AACTTAAGATCATACCTAAGACCAAACAAACTCCATGTTCTTAGAGATTGGGAGCGGAAGGTTGTTTCAT
TTCATGTTGTATGACCTTTTTTTTTTTTTTCCATCTTCTTTGGGTTTGTTTGCTTGCTTTGATGTTGGGG
TTTTTGATAGGTTTTTGTTTGTTTTTTGTTAACTGCTTTTTGAGAGAGAGAACATGAAGTTGGTCAGGTA
AGGAGGTAAAAAAGAACTAGGAGAAGTTGGGGGAGAATAAAAATATGATCATAACATATCGTATGAAATA
AAACTTTTAAATAAAAGACTACAGCTATGCATTAGTTTGGATTGTAAAAGTTCATTACATGGATACAAGT
AAGGCTGATTCCTGCATTCTTTTCTTAAAGTCAGGTTAAACAAACAATCTAAGTACACAGTATAATAACA
ATCTTAAGTGACCTTAAGGTGTATTATTAACTCTGGCTCTGGGTCACTCAAAAGCTCCCATCTCTTAGAA
TGTAAGGAATATTTTATCATAATGCATTGTACCATGTAATACCAATGCACAAAAAACTCCAACTAATATT
ATATTTATGTTTATATTTATATATTTTGTTGGCTTTTCCTTTTTTGATATTTTTGTTGTTTCATTGTTGC
TCATCTGGATCTATAATAAATACAATGCTTCTTGGC
